>Addgene plasmid #88804 | pDONR221-ETV3 | addgene full sequence | sequence record 410021 | Addgene NGS Result
CAAATAATGATTTTATTTTGACTGATAGTGACCTGTTCGTTGCAACAAATTGATGAGCAATGCTTTTTTA
TAATGCCAACTTTGTACAAAAAAGCAGGCTCCACCATGAAAGCCGGCTGTAGCATCGTGGAAAAGCCAGA
AGGAGGTGGAGGGTATCAGTTTCCTGACTGGGCCTACAAAACAGAGTCATCCCCAGGCTCCCGGCAGATC
CAGCTGTGGCACTTCATCCTGGAGCTGCTGCAGAAGGAAGAGTTCCGCCATGTCATCGCCTGGCAGCAGG
GAGAGTACGGGGAATTTGTCATCAAGGATCCAGATGAGGTGGCCCGCCTCTGGGGCCGCAGGAAATGCAA
ACCACAGATGAATTATGACAAGCTGAGCCGGGCCCTCAGATACTATTACAACAAGAGGATCCTTCATAAA
ACAAAAGGGAAAAGATTTACCTATAAATTTAACTTCAACAAGCTGGTGATGCCCAACTACCCATTCATCA
ACATTCGGTCAAGTGGTAAGATACAAACTCTTTTGGTAGGGAATTTGGACCCAGCTTTCTTGTACAAAGT
TGGCATTATAAGAAAGCATTGCTTATCAATTTGTTGCAACGAACAGGTCACTATCAGTCAAAATAAAATC
ATTATTTGCCATCCAGCTGATATCCCCTATAGTGAGTCGTATTACATGGTCATAGCTGTTTCCTGGCAGC
TCTGGCCCGTGTCTCAAAATCTCTGATGTTACATTGCACAAGATAAAAATATATCATCATGAACAATAAA
ACTGTCTGCTTACATAAACAGTAATACAAGGGGTGTTATGAGCCATATTCAACGGGAAACGTCGAGGCCG
CGATTAAATTCCAACATGGATGCTGATTTATATGGGTATAAATGGGCTCGCGATAATGTCGGGCAATCAG
GTGCGACAATCTATCGCTTGTATGGGAAGCCCGATGCGCCAGAGTTGTTTCTGAAACATGGCAAAGGTAG
CGTTGCCAATGATGTTACAGATGAGATGGTCAGACTAAACTGGCTGACGGAATTTATGCCTCTTCCGACC
ATCAAGCATTTTATCCGTACTCCTGATGATGCATGGTTACTCACCACTGCGATCCCCGGAAAAACAGCAT
TCCAGGTATTAGAAGAATATCCTGATTCAGGTGAAAATATTGTTGATGCGCTGGCAGTGTTCCTGCGCCG
GTTGCATTCGATTCCTGTTTGTAATTGTCCTTTTAACAGCGATCGCGTATTTCGTCTCGCTCAGGCGCAA
TCACGAATGAATAACGGTTTGGTTGATGCGAGTGATTTTGATGACGAGCGTAATGGCTGGCCTGTTGAAC
AAGTCTGGAAAGAAATGCATAAACTTTTGCCATTCTCACCGGATTCAGTCGTCACTCATGGTGATTTCTC
ACTTGATAACCTTATTTTTGACGAGGGGAAATTAATAGGTTGTATTGATGTTGGACGAGTCGGAATCGCA
GACCGATACCAGGATCTTGCCATCCTATGGAACTGCCTCGGTGAGTTTTCTCCTTCATTACAGAAACGGC
TTTTTCAAAAATATGGTATTGATAATCCTGATATGAATAAATTGCAGTTTCATTTGATGCTCGATGAGTT
TTTCTAATCAGAATTGGTTAATTGGTTGTAACACTGGCAGAGCATTACGCTGACTTGACGGGACGGCGCA
AGCTCATGACCAAAATCCCTTAACGTGAGTTACGCGTCGTTCCACTGAGCGTCAGACCCCGTAGAAAAGA
TCAAAGGATCTTCTTGAGATCCTTTTTTTCTGCGCGTAATCTGCTGCTTGCAAACAAAAAAACCACCGCT
ACCAGCGGTGGTTTGTTTGCCGGATCAAGAGCTACCAACTCTTTTTCCGAAGGTAACTGGCTTCAGCAGA
GCGCAGATACCAAATACTGTTCTTCTAGTGTAGCCGTAGTTAGGCCACCACTTCAAGAACTCTGTAGCAC
CGCCTACATACCTCGCTCTGCTAATCCTGTTACCAGTGGCTGCTGCCAGTGGCGATAAGTCGTGTCTTAC
CGGGTTGGACTCAAGACGATAGTTACCGGATAAGGCGCAGCGGTCGGGCTGAACGGGGGGTTCGTGCACA
CAGCCCAGCTTGGAGCGAACGACCTACACCGAACTGAGATACCTACAGCGTGAGCTATGAGAAAGCGCCA
CGCTTCCCGAAGGGAGAAAGGCGGACAGGTATCCGGTAAGCGGCAGGGTCGGAACAGGAGAGCGCACGAG
GGAGCTTCCAGGGGGAAACGCCTGGTATCTTTATAGTCCTGTCGGGTTTCGCCACCTCTGACTTGAGCGT
CGATTTTTGTGATGCTCGTCAGGGGGGCGGAGCCTATGGAAAAACGCCAGCAACGCGGCCTTTTTACGGT
TCCTGGCCTTTTGCTGGCCTTTTGCTCACATGTTCTTTCCTGCGTTATCCCCTGATTCTGTGGATAACCG
TATTACCGCCTTTGAGTGAGCTGATACCGCTCGCCGCAGCCGAACGACCGAGCGCAGCGAGTCAGTGAGC
GAGGAAGCGGAAGAGCGCCCAATACGCAAACCGCCTCTCCCCGCGCGTTGGCCGATTCATTAATGCAGCT
GGCACGACAGGTTTCCCGACTGGAAAGCGGGCAGTGAGCGCAACGCAATTAATACGCGTACCGCTAGCCA
GGAAGAGTTTGTAGAAACGCAAAAAGGCCATCCGTCAGGATGGCCTTCTGCTTAGTTTGATGCCTGGCAG
TTTATGGCGGGCGTCCTGCCCGCCACCCTCCGGGCCGTTGCTTCACAACGTTCAAATCCGCTCCCGGCGG
ATTTGTCCTACTCAGGAGAGCGTTCACCGACAAACAACAGATAAAACGAAAGGCCCAGTCTTCCGACTGA
GCCTTTCGTTTTATTTGATGCCTGGCAGTTCCCTACTCTCGCGTTAACGCTAGCATGGATGTTTTCCCAG
TCACGACGTTGTAAAACGACGGCCAGTCTTAAGCTCGGGCCC
Features (pLannotate 1.2.2; 10 found; start..end, strand, type, name):
      1..100     +  protein_bind   attL1: mutant version of attL; recombination site for the Gateway® LR reaction LR Clonase™
    106..507     +  CDS            ETV3 (fragment): ETV3_HUMAN - Also known as METS, PE1. Experimental evidence at protein level: Swiss-Prot protein existence level 1. Transcriptional repressor that contribute to growth arrest during terminal macrophage differentiation by repressing target genes involved in Ras-dependent proliferation. Represses MMP1 promoter activity. From Homo sapiens (Human).
    539..638     -  protein_bind   attL2: mutant version of attL; recombination site for the Gateway® LR reaction LR Clonase™
    656..674     -  promoter       T7 promoter: promoter for bacteriophage T7 RNA polymerase
    808..1617    +  CDS            KanR: aminoglycoside phosphotransferase; aph(3')-Ia; confers resistance to kanamycin in bacteria or G418 (Geneticin®) in eukaryotes
   1764..2352    +  rep_origin     ori: high-copy-number ColE1/pMB1/pBR322/pUC origin of replication
   2535..2627    +  CDS            lacI (fragment): lac repressor; lacI; The lac repressor binds to the lac operator to inhibit transcription in E. coli. This inhibition can be relieved by adding lactose or isopropyl-β-D-thiogalactopyranoside (IPTG).
   2682..2709    -  terminator     rrnB T2 terminator: transcription terminator T2 from the E. coli rrnB gene
   2841..2884    +  terminator     rrnB T1 terminator: Escherichia coli rrnB; transcription terminator T1 from the E. coli rrnB gene
   2931..2967    -  CDS            lacZα (fragment): LacZα fragment of β-galactosidase; lacZ fragment
