[The description below was written by a language model from this plasmid's Addgene catalogue record and pLannotate feature annotations shown in this document.]
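Description:
pDONR221-ETV3 is a Gateway entry clone built on the Invitrogen pDONR221 donor backbone, carrying the open reading frame of the human ETS-family transcription factor ETV3 (also known as METS or PE1). It is a small bacterial plasmid of about 3 kb, maintained at high copy in E. coli through a ColE1/pUC-type origin and selected with kanamycin via an aminoglycoside phosphotransferase gene. It has no eukaryotic promoter or mammalian selection cassette of its own, so it serves as a shuttle for the ORF rather than as an expression vector.

The ETV3 insert is listed as 429 bp and lies between attL1 and attL2, the recombination sites left after a BP reaction. These sites allow directional transfer of the ORF into any attR-containing destination vector by an LR Clonase reaction. The annotation matches the coding region only as a fragment of the ETV3 reference protein, which, together with the short insert size, suggests a short isoform or partial ORF; the record does not say which. The last nucleotide of the stop codon has been removed so that the ORF can read through into C-terminal tags or fusion partners supplied by the destination vector. The rrnB T1 and T2 terminators upstream of the cassette insulate it from read-through transcription. A T7 promoter sits just beyond attL2, and the short lacI and lacZα fragments are backbone remnants with no functional role.

The clone belongs to the ORFeome-derived subset of the Human TFome Collection, a library of human transcription factors assembled for cell fate engineering. ETV3 itself is annotated as a transcriptional repressor linked to growth arrest during terminal macrophage differentiation.
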