Addgene plasmid #88804: pDONR221-ETV3
Purpose: Donor Vector containing ETV3 transcription factor, part of the Human TFome Collection
Depositing lab: Marc Vidal. Depositing organization: Dana-Farber Cancer Institute. Publication: A comprehensive library of human transcription factors for cell fate engineering. Ng AHM, Khoshakhlagh P, Rojo Arias JE, Pasquini G, Wang K, Swiersy A, Shipman SL, Appleton E, Kiaee K, Kohman RE, Vernet A, Dysart M, Leeper K, Saylor W, Huang JY, Graveline A, Taipale J, Hill DE, Vidal M, Melero-Martin JM, Busskamp V, Church GM. Nat Biotechnol. 2021 Apr;39(4):510-519. doi: 10.1038/s41587-020-0742-6. Epub 2020 Nov 30. PubMed 33257861.
Backbone
  Vector backbone: pDONR221
  Backbone manufacturer: Invitrogen
  Backbone size w/o insert (bp): 3000
  Vector type: Gateway Donor Vector
Growth in bacteria
  Bacterial resistance: Kanamycin, 50 μg/mL
  Growth temperature: 37°C
  Growth strain: DH5alpha
  Copy number: High Copy
Gene/Insert
  Gene/Insert name: ETV3
  Species: H. sapiens (human)
  Insert size (bp): 429
  Mutation: Last nucleotide of stop codon removed to allow for Gateway C-terminal fusions
  Entrez Gene: ETV3 (a.k.a. METS, PE-1, PE1)
  Cloning method: Gateway Cloning
  Sequencing primers: 5′ M13F(-21); 3′ M13R
Terms and licenses: Academic/Nonprofit Terms; Industry Terms: Not Available to Industry
Depositor comments: Represents the ORFeome subset of the TFome
How to cite: pDONR221-ETV3 was a gift from Marc Vidal (Addgene plasmid # 88804 ; http://n2t.net/addgene:88804 ; RRID:Addgene_88804)
