>Addgene plasmid #88804 | pDONR221-ETV3 | depositor partial sequence | sequence record 172408 | insert
ATGAAAGCCGGCTGTAGCATCGTGGAAAAGCCAGAAGGAGGTGGAGGGTATCAGTTTCCTGACTGGGCCT
ACAAAACAGAGTCATCCCCAGGCTCCCGGCAGATCCAGCTGTGGCACTTCATCCTGGAGCTGCTGCAGAA
GGAAGAGTTCCGCCATGTCATCGCCTGGCAGCAGGGAGAGTACGGGGAATTTGTCATCAAGGATCCAGAT
GAGGTGGCCCGCCTCTGGGGCCGCAGGAAATGCAAACCACAGATGAATTATGACAAGCTGAGCCGGGCCC
TCAGATACTATTACAACAAGAGGATCCTTCATAAAACAAAAGGGAAAAGATTTACCTATAAATTTAACTT
CAACAAGCTGGTGATGCCCAACTACCCATTCATCAACATTCGGTCAAGTGGTAAGATACAAACTCTTTTG
GTAGGGAAT
